>Addgene plasmid #113315 | pCD061 | depositor full sequence | sequence record 213773 | pCD061 sequence 2593 bps
GAATTCTAAAGATCTTTGACAGCTAGCTCAGTCCTAGGTATAATACTAGTGAAGATCCGGCCTGCAGCCA
GTTTTAGAGCTAGAAATAGCAAGTTAAAATAAGGCTAGTCCGTTATCAACTTGAAAAAGTGCGCACATGA
GGATCACCCATGTGCTTTTTTTGAAGCTTGGGCCCGAACAAAAACTCATCTCAGAAGAGGATCTGAATAG
CGCCGTCGACCATCATCATCATCATCATTGAGTTTAAACGGTCTCCAGCTTGGCTGTTTTGGCGGATGAG
AGAAGATTTTCAGCCTGATACAGATTAAATCAGAACGCAGAAGCGGTCTGATAAAACAGAATTTGCCTGG
CGGCAGTAGCGCGGTGGTCCCACCTGACCCCATGCCGAACTCAGAAGTGAAACGCCGTAGCGCCGATGGT
AGTGTGGGGTCTCCCCATGCGAGAGTAGGGAACTGCCAGGCATCAAATAAAACGAAAGGCTCAGTCGAAA
GACTGGGCCTTTCGTTTTATCTGTTGTTTGTCGGTGAACTGGATCCTTACTCGAGTCTAGACTGCAGGCT
TCCTCGCTCACTGACTCGCTGCGCTCGGTCGTTCGGCTGCGGCGAGCGGTATCAGCTCACTCAAAGGCGG
TAATACGGTTATCCACAGAATCAGGGGATAACGCAGGAAAGAACATGTGAGCAAAAGGCCAGCAAAAGGC
CAGGAACCGTAAAAAGGCCGCGTTGCTGGCGTTTTTCCATAGGCTCCGCCCCCCTGACGAGCATCACAAA
AATCGACGCTCAAGTCAGAGGTGGCGAAACCCGACAGGACTATAAAGATACCAGGCGTTTCCCCCTGGAA
GCTCCCTCGTGCGCTCTCCTGTTCCGACCCTGCCGCTTACCGGATACCTGTCCGCCTTTCTCCCTTCGGG
AAGCGTGGCGCTTTCTCATAGCTCACGCTGTAGGTATCTCAGTTCGGTGTAGGTCGTTCGCTCCAAGCTG
GGCTGTGTGCACGAACCCCCCGTTCAGCCCGACCGCTGCGCCTTATCCGGTAACTATCGTCTTGAGTCCA
ACCCGGTAAGACACGACTTATCGCCACTGGCAGCAGCCACTGGTAACAGGATTAGCAGAGCGAGGTATGT
AGGCGGTGCTACAGAGTTCTTGAAGTGGTGGCCTAACTACGGCTACACTAGAAGGACAGTATTTGGTATC
TGCGCTCTGCTGAAGCCAGTTACCTTCGGAAAAAGAGTTGGTAGCTCTTGATCCGGCAAACAAACCACCG
CTGGTAGCGGTGGTTTTTTTGTTTGCAAGCAGCAGATTACGCGCAGAAAAAAAGGATCTCAAGAAGATCC
TTTGATCTTTTCTACGGGGTCTGACGCTCAGTGGAACGAAAACTCACGTTAAGGGATTTTGGTCATGAGA
TTATCAAAAAGGATCTTCACCTAGATCCTTTTAAATTAAAAATGAAGTTTTAAATCAATCTAAAGTATAT
ATGAGTAAACTTGGTCTGACAGTTACCAATGCTTAATCAGTGAGGCACCTATCTCAGCGATCTGTCTATT
TCGTTCATCCATAGTTGCCTGACTCCCCGTCGTGTAGATAACTACGATACGGGAGGGCTTACCATCTGGC
CCCAGTGCTGCAATGATACCGCGAGACCCACGCTCACCGGCTCCAGATTTATCAGCAATAAACCAGCCAG
CCGGAAGGGCCGAGCGCAGAAGTGGTCCTGCAACTTTATCCGCCTCCATCCAGTCTATTAATTGTTGCCG
GGAAGCTAGAGTAAGTAGTTCGCCAGTTAATAGTTTGCGCAACGTTGTTGCCATTGCTACAGGCATCGTG
GTGTCACGCTCGTCGTTTGGTATGGCTTCATTCAGCTCCGGTTCCCAACGATCAAGGCGAGTTACATGAT
CCCCCATGTTGTGCAAAAAAGCGGTTAGCTCCTTCGGTCCTCCGATCGTTGTCAGAAGTAAGTTGGCCGC
AGTGTTATCACTCATGGTTATGGCAGCACTGCATAATTCTCTTACTGTCATGCCATCCGTAAGATGCTTT
TCTGTGACTGGTGAGTACTCAACCAAGTCATTCTGAGAATAGTGTATGCGGCGACCGAGTTGCTCTTGCC
CGGCGTCAATACGGGATAATACCGCGCCACATAGCAGAACTTTAAAAGTGCTCATCATTGGAAAACGTTC
TTCGGGGCGAAAACTCTCAAGGATCTTACCGCTGTTGAGATCCAGTTCGATGTAACCCACTCGTGCACCC
AACTGATCTTCAGCATCTTTTACTTTCACCAGCGTTTCTGGGTGAGCAAAAACAGGAAGGCAAAATGCCG
CAAAAAAGGGAATAAGGGCGACACGGAAATGTTGAATACTCATACTCTTCCTTTTTCAATATTATTGAAG
CATTTATCAGGGTTATTGTCTCATGAGCGGATACATATTTGAATGTATTTAGAAAAATAAACAAATAGGG
GTTCCGCGCACATTTCCCCGAAAAGTGCCACCTGACGTCTAAGAAACCATTATTATCATGACATTAACCT
ATAAAAATAGGCGTATCACGAGGCAGAATTTCAGATAAAAAAAATCCTTAGCTTTCGCTAAGGATGATTT
CTG
Features (pLannotate 1.2.2; 10 found; start..end, strand, type, name):
     16..50      +  promoter       J23119(SpeI) promoter: bacterial promoter (Registry of Standard Biological Parts BBa J23119) modified to end with an SpeI site
     71..131     +  misc_RNA       gRNA scaffold (fragment): guide RNA scaffold for the Streptococcus pyogenes CRISPR/Cas9 system
    135..153     +  misc_RNA       MS2 stem loop: stem loop that binds the bacteriophage MS2 coat protein
    221..238     +  CDS            capTEV™ (fragment): composite tag for in vivo biotinylation, TEV protease cleavage, and 6xHis tagging
    345..460     +  ncRNA          5S rRNA: Accession: RF00001 - 5S ribosomal RNA
    464..510     +  terminator     rrnB T1 terminator: transcription terminator T1 from the E. coli rrnB gene
    734..1322    -  rep_origin     ori: high-copy-number ColE1/pMB1/pBR322/pUC origin of replication
   1493..2353    -  CDS            AmpR: β-lactamase; bla; confers resistance to ampicillin, carbenicillin, and related antibiotics
   2354..2458    -  promoter       AmpR promoter: bla
   2548..2591    -  terminator     bacterial terminator: putative bacterial transcription terminator
