>Addgene plasmid #113315 | pCD061 | addgene full sequence | sequence record 217096 | Addgene NGS Result
TTTCCACAGGCTCCGCCCCCCTGACGAGCATCACAAAAATCGACGCTCAAGTCAGAGGTGGCGAAACCCG
ACAGGACTATAAAGATACCAGGCGTTTCCCCCTGGAAGCTCCCTCGTGCGCTCTCCTGTTCCGACCCTGC
CGCTTACCGGATACCTGTCCGCCTTTCTCCCTTCGGGAAGCGTGGCGCTTTCTCATAGCTCACGCTGTAG
GTATCTCAGTTCGGTGTAGGTCGTTCGCTCCAAGCTGGGCTGTGTGCACGAACCCCCCGTTCAGCCCGAC
CGCTGCGCCTTATCCGGTAACTATCGTCTTGAGTCCAACCCGGTAAGACACGACTTATCGCCACTGGCAG
CAGCCACTGGTAACAGGATTAGCAGAGCGAGGTATGTAGGCGGTGCTACAGAGTTCTTGAAGTGGTGGCC
TAACTACGGCTACACTAGAAGAACAGTATTTGGTATCTGCGCTCTGCTGAAGCCAGTTACCTTCGGAAAA
AGAGTTGGTAGCTCTTGATCCGGCAAACAAACCACCGCTGGTAGCGGTGGTTTTTTTGTTTGCAAGCAGC
AGATTACGCGCAGAAAAAAAGGATCTCAAGAAGATCCTTTGATCTTTTCTACGGGGTCTGACGCTCAGTG
GAACGAAAACTCACGTTAAGGGATTTTGGTCATGAGATTATCAAAAAGGATCTTCACCTAGATCCTTTTA
AATTAAAAATGAAGTTTTAAATCAATCTAAAGTATATATGAGTAAACTTGGTCTGACAGTTACCAATGCT
TAATCAGTGAGGCACCTATCTCAGCGATCTGTCTATTTCGTTCATCCATAGTTGCCTGACTCCCCGTCGT
GTAGATAACTACGATACGGGAGGGCTTACCATCTGGCCCCAGTGCTGCAATGATACCGCGAGACCCACGC
TCACCGGCTCCAGATTTATCAGCAATAAACCAGCCAGCCGGAAGGGCCGAGCGCAGAAGTGGTCCTGCAA
CTTTATCCGCCTCCATCCAGTCTATTAATTGTTGCCGGGAAGCTAGAGTAAGTAGTTCGCCAGTTAATAG
TTTGCGCAACGTTGTTGCCATTGCTACAGGCATCGTGGTGTCACGCTCGTCGTTTGGTATGGCTTCATTC
AGCTCCGGTTCCCAACGATCAAGGCGAGTTACATGATCCCCCATGTTGTGCAAAAAAGCGGTTAGCTCCT
TCGGTCCTCCGATCGTTGTCAGAAGTAAGTTGGCCGCAGTGTTATCACTCATGGTTATGGCAGCACTGCA
TAATTCTCTTACTGTCATGCCATCCGTAAGATGCTTTTCTGTGACTGGTGAGTACTCAACCAAGTCATTC
TGAGAATAGTGTATGCGGCGACCGAGTTGCTCTTGCCCGGCGTCAATACGGGATAATACCGCGCCACATA
GCAGAACTTTAAAAGTGCTCATCATTGGAAAACGTTCTTCGGGGCGAAAACTCTCAAGGATCTTACCGCT
GTTGAGATCCAGTTCGATGTAACCCACTCGTGCACCCAACTGATCTTCAGCATCTTTTACTTTCACCAGC
GTTTCTGGGTGAGCAAAAACAGGAAGGCAAAATGCCGCAAAAAAGGGAATAAGGGCGACACGGAAATGTT
GAATACTCATACTCTTCCTTTTTCAATATTATTGAAGCATTTATCAGGGTTATTGTCTCATGAGCGGATA
CATATTTGAATGTATTTAGAAAAATAAACAAATAGGGGTTCCGCGCACATTTCCCCGAAAAGTGCCACCT
GACGTCTAAGAAACCATTATTATCATGACATTAACCTATAAAAATAGGCGTATCACGAGGCAGAATTTCA
GATAAAAAAAATCCTTAGCTTTCGCTAAGGATGATTTCTGGAATTCTAAAGATCTTTGACAGCTAGCTCA
GTCCTAGGTATAATACTAGTGAAGATCCGGCCTGCAGCCAGTTTTAGAGCTAGAAATAGCAAGTTAAAAT
AAGGCTAGTCCGTTATCAACTTGAAAAAGTGCGCACATGAGGATCACCCATGTGCTTTTTTTGAAGCTTG
GGCCCGAACAAAAACTCATCTCAGAAGAGGATCTGAATAGCGCCGTCGACCATCATCATCATCATCATTG
AGTTTAAACGGTCTCCAGCTTGGCTGTTTTGGCGGATGAGAGAAGATTTTCAGCCTGATACAGATTAAAT
CAGAACGCAGAAGCGGTCTGATAAAACAGAATTTGCCTGGCGGCAGTAGCGCGGTGGTCCCACCTGACCC
CATGCCGAACTCAGAAGTGAAACGCCGTAGCGCCGATGGTAGTGTGGGGTCTCCCCATGCGAGAGTAGGG
AACTGCCAGGCATCAAATAAAACGAAAGGCTCAGTCGAAAGACTGGGCCTTTCGTTTTATCTGTTGTTTG
TCGGTGAACTGGATCCTTACTCGAGTCTAGACTGCAGGCTTCCTCGCTCACTGACTCGCTGCGCTCGGTC
GTTCGGCTGCGGCGAGCGGTATCAGCTCACTCAAAGGCGGTAATACGGTTATCCACAGAATCAGGGGATA
ACGCAGGAAAGAACATGTGAGCAAAAGGCCAGCAAAAGGCCAGGAACCGTAAAAAGGCCGCGTTGCTGGC
GTT
Features (pLannotate 1.2.2; 11 found; start..end, strand, type, name):
      1..589     -  rep_origin     ori: high-copy-number ColE1/pMB1/pBR322/pUC origin of replication
    760..1620    -  CDS            AmpR: β-lactamase; bla; confers resistance to ampicillin, carbenicillin, and related antibiotics
   1621..1725    -  promoter       AmpR promoter: bla
   1815..1858    -  terminator     bacterial terminator: putative bacterial transcription terminator
   1876..1910    +  promoter       J23119(SpeI) promoter: bacterial promoter (Registry of Standard Biological Parts BBa J23119) modified to end with an SpeI site
   1931..1991    +  misc_RNA       gRNA scaffold (fragment): guide RNA scaffold for the Streptococcus pyogenes CRISPR/Cas9 system
   1995..2013    +  misc_RNA       MS2 stem loop: stem loop that binds the bacteriophage MS2 coat protein
   2081..2098    +  CDS            capTEV™ (fragment): composite tag for in vivo biotinylation, TEV protease cleavage, and 6xHis tagging
   2205..2320    +  ncRNA          5S rRNA: Accession: RF00001 - 5S ribosomal RNA
   2324..2370    +  terminator     rrnB T1 terminator: transcription terminator T1 from the E. coli rrnB gene
   2418..2546    -  rep_origin     RSF ori (fragment): Plasmids containing the RSF 1030 origin of replication can be propagated in E. coli cells that contain additional plasmids with compatible origins.
