[The description below was written by a language model from this plasmid's Addgene catalogue record and pLannotate feature annotations shown in this document.]
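Description:
pCD061 is a small (about 2.6 kb) high-copy bacterial expression plasmid built on a ColE1 backbone for CRISPR-based gene regulation in E. coli. It replicates from the ColE1/pMB1-type origin and is selected with ampicillin through a β-lactamase gene driven by its native bla promoter. Two sequence records, one from the depositor and one from repository sequencing, have the same length and show the same parts in the same relative order, differing only in where numbering starts. The sequencing-derived record also carries a short match to an RSF origin fragment, which looks like an annotation artefact of related origin sequence rather than a second functional replicon.

The payload is a single scaffold RNA (scRNA) cassette named W108 scRNA.b1_MS2. The strong constitutive synthetic promoter J23119 (the SpeI-ending variant) drives a 20-nt spacer designated W108, followed by the Streptococcus pyogenes Cas9 guide RNA scaffold and an MS2 stem loop, with transcription ending at the rrnB T1 terminator. The adjacent 5S rRNA annotation belongs to this rrnB-derived terminator region, and the very short capTEV tag hit is most likely a spurious match, since no protein is encoded here. An upstream bacterial terminator insulates the cassette from read-through.

In an scRNA, the guide portion directs a Cas9 protein to a DNA site, while the MS2 hairpin recruits an effector fused to the MS2 coat protein. The plasmid encodes neither protein, so both must be supplied from other constructs. The associated work concerns synthetic CRISPR-Cas transcriptional activators in bacteria, consistent with use of this plasmid to target an activator to the W108 site. The record does not describe what W108 corresponds to or what distinguishes the "b1" scaffold design.
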