Addgene plasmid #113315: pCD061
Purpose: W108 scRNA.b1
Depositing lab: Jesse Zalatan. Depositing organization: University of Washington. Publication: Synthetic CRISPR-Cas gene activators for transcriptional reprogramming in bacteria. Dong C, Fontana J, Patel A, Carothers JM, Zalatan JG. Nat Commun. 2018 Jun 27;9(1):2489. doi: 10.1038/s41467-018-04901-6. PubMed 29950558.
Backbone
  Vector backbone: ColE1 vector
  Vector type: Bacterial Expression, CRISPR
Growth in bacteria
  Bacterial resistance: Ampicillin, 100 μg/mL
  Growth temperature: 37°C
  Growth strain: DH5alpha
  Copy number: High Copy
Gene/Insert
  Gene/Insert name: W108 scRNA.b1_MS2
  gRNA/shRNA sequence: GAAGATCCGGCCTGCAGCCA
  Species: Synthetic
  Cloning method: Gibson Cloning
  Sequencing primers: 5′ aataggcgtatcacgaggcag; 3′ GTTTCGCCACCTCTGACTTG
Terms and licenses: Academic/Nonprofit Terms; Industry Terms: Not Available to Industry
How to cite: pCD061 was a gift from Jesse Zalatan (Addgene plasmid # 113315 ; http://n2t.net/addgene:113315 ; RRID:Addgene_113315)
